>Addgene plasmid #129779 | ORF18(L37A)-3xFLAG pCDNA4 | addgene full sequence | sequence record 257140 | Addgene NGS Result
GACGGATCGGGAGATCTCCCGATCCCCTATGGTGCACTCTCAGTACAATCTGCTCTGATGCCGCATAGTT
AAGCCAGTATCTGCTCCCTGCTTGTGTGTTGGAGGTCGCTGAGTAGTGCGCGAGCAAAATTTAAGCTACA
ACAAGGCAAGGCTTGACCGACAATTGCATGAAGAATCTGCTTAGGGTTAGGCGTTTTGCGCTGCTTCGCG
ATGTACGGGCCAGATATACGCGTTGACATTGATTATTGACTAGTTATTAATAGTAATCAATTACGGGGTC
ATTAGTTCATAGCCCATATATGGAGTTCCGCGTTACATAACTTACGGTAAATGGCCCGCCTGGCTGACCG
CCCAACGACCCCCGCCCATTGACGTCAATAATGACGTATGTTCCCATAGTAACGCCAATAGGGACTTTCC
ATTGACGTCAATGGGTGGAGTATTTACGGTAAACTGCCCACTTGGCAGTACATCAAGTGTATCATATGCC
AAGTACGCCCCCTATTGACGTCAATGACGGTAAATGGCCCGCCTGGCATTATGCCCAGTACATGACCTTA
TGGGACTTTCCTACTTGGCAGTACATCTACGTATTAGTCATCGCTATTACCATGGTGATGCGGTTTTGGC
AGTACATCAATGGGCGTGGATAGCGGTTTGACTCACGGGGATTTCCAAGTCTCCACCCCATTGACGTCAA
TGGGAGTTTGTTTTGGCACCAAAATCAACGGGACTTTCCAAAATGTCGTAACAACTCCGCCCCATTGACG
CAAATGGGCGGTAGGCGTGTACGGTGGGAGGTCTATATAAGCAGAGCTCTCCCTATCAGTGATAGAGATC
TCCCTATCAGTGATAGAGATCGTCGACGAGCTCGTTTAGTGAACCGTCAGATCGCCTGGAGACGCCATCC
ACGCTGTTTTGACCTCCATAGAAGACACCGGGACCGATCCAGCCTCCGGACTCTAGCGTTTAAACTTAAG
CTTGGTACCGAGCTCGGATCCACTAGTCCAGTGTGGTGGAATTCTGCAGATATGCTCGGAAAATACGTGT
GTGAGACCGAGCCGCTGAGCCCGGGGCTTAGGAGGCTCATGTGGCGCTTTTTGCAAAATAAGAATTTAAA
TACATTCCACGCCCAAGAGGCGCGTTTTATTCATTTGGTTCTCTGCAGGATGTACAATTTCGGTCTAAAT
GTGTACCTGTTAAGGGAGGCTACTGCCAATGCCGGGACCTACGACGAGGTGGTCCTGGGACGCAAGGTTC
CTGCGGAGGTGTGGAAGCTCGTGTACGATGGGCTCGAGGAGATGGGCGTGTCAAGTGAGATGCTGCTGTG
TGAGGCATACCGGGACAGCCTCTGGATGCACTTGAACGATAAGGTGGGGCTCTTGAGGGGCCTGGCGAAT
TATCTGTTTCACCGGCTAGGGGTCACCCACGACGTTCGCATCGCCCCGGAAAACCTGGTGGACGGAAACT
TTTTGTTTAATCTGGGAAGTGTGCTCCCCTGCAGGCTGCTCCTTGCGGCGGGCTACTGCCTCGCCTTTTG
GGGCAGCGATGAACACGAACGCTGGGTGCGCTTCTTCGCCCAGAAGCTTTTCATTTGCTACCTGATAGTC
TCCGGGCGTCTTATGACACAGAGGTCTCTGCTAGTTTGGGCCAGCGAAACGGGCTATCCCGGTCCGGTGG
AGGCAGTCTGTCGCGACATCCGCTCCATGTACGGCATACGAACGTATGCGGTCTCGGGTTATCTTCCGGC
TCCGTCCGAAGCGCAGCTGGCCTACCTTGGTGCGTTTAACAACAACGCGGTTTCAGATCCAGCACAGTGG
CGGCCGCTCGAGGGAGGCGGTGGAGCCGACTACAAGGACCACGACGGCGACTACAAGGACCACGACATCG
ACTACAAGGACGACGACGACAAGGGGCCCGTTTAAACCCGCTGATCAGCCTCGACTGTGCCTTCTAGTTG
CCAGCCATCTGTTGTTTGCCCCTCCCCCGTGCCTTCCTTGACCCTGGAAGGTGCCACTCCCACTGTCCTT
TCCTAATAAAATGAGGAAATTGCATCGCATTGTCTGAGTAGGTGTCATTCTATTCTGGGGGGTGGGGTGG
GGCAGGACAGCAAGGGGGAGGATTGGGAAGACAATAGCAGGCATGCTGGGGATGCGGTGGGCTCTATGGC
TTCTGAGGCGGAAAGAACCAGCTGGGGCTCTAGGGGGTATCCCC
[124 nt withheld, positions 2215-2338]
C
[91 nt withheld, positions 2340-2430]
A
[49 nt withheld, positions 2432-2480]
CCTTTGACGTTGGAGTCCACGTTCTTT
[37 nt withheld, positions 2508-2544]
ACCCTATCTCGGTCTATTCTTTTGATTTATAAGGGATTTTGCCGATTTCGGCCTATTGGTTAAAAAATGA
GCTGATTTAACAAAAATTTAACGCGAATTAATTCTGTGGAATGTGTGTCAGTTAGGGTGTGGAAAGTCCC
CAGGCTCCCCAGCAGGCAGAAGTATGCAAAGCATGCATCTCAATTAGTCAGCAACCAGGTGTGGAAAGTC
CCCAGGCTCCCCAGCAGGCAGAAGTATGCAAAGCATGCATCTCAATTAGTCAGCAACCATAGTCCCGCCC
CTAACTCCGCCCATCCCGCCCCTAACTCCGCCCAGTTCCGCCCATTCTCCGCCCCATGGCTGACTAATTT
TTTTTATTTATGCAGAGGCCGAGGCCGCCTCTGCCTCTGAGCTATTCCAGAAGTAGTGAGGAGGCTTTTT
TGGAGGCCTAGGCTTTTGCAAAAAGCTCCCGGGAGCTTGTATATCCATTTTCGGATCTGATCAGCACGTG
TTGACAATTAATCATCGGCATAGTATATCGGCATAGTATAATACGACAAGGTGAGGAACTAAACCATGGC
CAAGTTGACCAGTGCCGTTCCGGTGCTCACCGCGCGCGACGTCGCCGGAGCGGTCGAGTTCTGGACCGAC
CGGCTCGGGTTCTCCCGGGACTTCGTGGAGGACGACTTCGCCGGTGTGGTCCGGGACGACGTGACCCTGT
TCATCAGCGCGGTCCAGGACCAGGTGGTGCCGGACAACACCCTGGCCTGGGTGTGGGTGCGCGGCCTGGA
CGAGCTGTACGCCGAGTGGTCGGAGGTCGTGTCCACGAACTTCCGGGACGCCTCCGGGCCGGCCATGACC
GAGATCGGCGAGCAGCCGTGGGGGCGGGAGTTCGCCCTGCGCGACCCGGCCGGCAACTGCGTGCACTTCG
TGGCCGAGGAGCAGGACTGACACGTGCTACGAGATTTCGATTCCACCGCCGCCTTCTATGAAAGGTTGGG
CTTCGGAATCGTTTTCCGGGACGCCGGCTGGATGATCCTCCAGCGCGGGGATCTCATGCTGGAGTTCTTC
GCCCACCCCAACTTGTTTATTGCAGCTTATAATGGTTACAAATAAAGCAATAGCATCACAAATTTCACAA
ATAAAGCATTTTTTTCACTGCATTCTAGTTGTGGTTTGTCCAAACTCATCAATGTATCTTATCATGTCTG
TATACCGTCGACCTCTAGCTAGAGCTTGGCGTAATCATGGTCATAGCTGTTTCCTGTGTGAAATTGTTAT
CCGCTCACAATTCCACACAACATACGAGCCGGAAGCATAAAGTGTAAAGCCTGGGGTGCCTAATGAGTGA
GCTAACTCACATTAATTGCGTTGCGCTCACTGCCCGCTTTCCAGTCGGGAAACCTGTCGTGCCAGCTGCA
TTAATGAATCGGCCAACGCGCGGGGAGAGGCGGTTTGCGTATTGGGCGCTCTTCCGCTTCCTCGCTCACT
GACTCGCTGCGCTCGGTCGTTCGGCTGCGGCGAGCGGTATCAGCTCACTCAAAGGCGGTAATACGGTTAT
CCACAGAATCAGGGGATAACGCAGGAAAGAACATGTGAGCAAAAGGCCAGCAAAAGGCCAGGAACCGTAA
AAAGGCCGCGTTGCTGGCGTTTTTCCATAGGCTCCGCCCCCCTGACGAGCATCACAAAAATCGACGCTCA
AGTCAGAGGTGGCGAAACCCGACAGGACTATAAAGATACCAGGCGTTTCCCCCTGGAAGCTCCCTCGTGC
GCTCTCCTGTTCCGACCCTGCCGCTTACCGGATACCTGTCCGCCTTTCTCCCTTCGGGAAGCGTGGCGCT
TTCTCATAGCTCACGCTGTAGGTATCTCAGTTCGGTGTAGGTCGTTCGCTCCAAGCTGGGCTGTGTGCAC
GAACCCCCCGTTCAGCCCGACCGCTGCGCCTTATCCGGTAACTATCGTCTTGAGTCCAACCCGGTAAGAC
ACGACTTATCGCCACTGGCAGCAGCCACTGGTAACAGGATTAGCAGAGCGAGGTATGTAGGCGGTGCTAC
AGAGTTCTTGAAGTGGTGGCCTAACTACGGCTACACTAGAAGAACAGTATTTGGTATCTGCGCTCTGCTG
AAGCCAGTTACCTTCGGAAAAAGAGTTGGTAGCTCTTGATCCGGCAAACAAACCACCGCTGGTAGCGGTG
GTTTTTTTGTTTGCAAGCAGCAGATTACGCGCAGAAAAAAAGGATCTCAAGAAGATCCTTTGATCTTTTC
TACGGGGTCTGACGCTCAGTGGAACGAAAACTCACGTTAAGGGATTTTGGTCATGAGATTATCAAAAAGG
ATCTTCACCTAGATCCTTTTAAATTAAAAATGAAGTTTTAAATCAATCTAAAGTATATATGAGTAAACTT
GGTCTGACAGTTACCAATGCTTAATCAGTGAGGCACCTATCTCAGCGATCTGTCTATTTCGTTCATCCAT
AGTTGCCTGACTCCCCGTCGTGTAGATAACTACGATACGGGAGGGCTTACCATCTGGCCCCAGTGCTGCA
ATGATACCGCGAGACCCACGCTCACCGGCTCCAGATTTATCAGCAATAAACCAGCCAGCCGGAAGGGCCG
AGCGCAGAAGTGGTCCTGCAACTTTATCCGCCTCCATCCAGTCTATTAATTGTTGCCGGGAAGCTAGAGT
AAGTAGTTCGCCAGTTAATAGTTTGCGCAACGTTGTTGCCATTGCTACAGGCATCGTGGTGTCACGCTCG
TCGTTTGGTATGGCTTCATTCAGCTCCGGTTCCCAACGATCAAGGCGAGTTACATGATCCCCCATGTTGT
GCAAAAAAGCGGTTAGCTCCTTCGGTCCTCCGATCGTTGTCAGAAGTAAGTTGGCCGCAGTGTTATCACT
CATGGTTATGGCAGCACTGCATAATTCTCTTACTGTCATGCCATCCGTAAGATGCTTTTCTGTGACTGGT
GAGTACTCAACCAAGTCATTCTGAGAATAGTGTATGCGGCGACCGAGTTGCTCTTGCCCGGCGTCAATAC
GGGATAATACCGCGCCACATAGCAGAACTTTAAAAGTGCTCATCATTGGAAAACGTTCTTCGGGGCGAAA
ACTCTCAAGGATCTTACCGCTGTTGAGATCCAGTTCGATGTAACCCACTCGTGCACCCAACTGATCTTCA
GCATCTTTTACTTTCACCAGCGTTTCTGGGTGAGCAAAAACAGGAAGGCAAAATGCCGCAAAAAAGGGAA
TAAGGGCGACACGGAAATGTTGAATACTCATACTCTTCCTTTTTCAATATTATTGAAGCATTTATCAGGG
TTATTGTCTCATGAGCGGATACATATTTGAATGTATTTAGAAAAATAAACAAATAGGGGTTCCGCGCACA
TTTCCCCGAAAAGTGCCACCTGACGTC
Features (pLannotate 1.2.2; 23 found; start..end, strand, type, name):
     28..80      -  misc_feature   bom (fragment): basis of mobility region from pBR322
    235..614     +  enhancer       CMV enhancer: human cytomegalovirus immediate early enhancer
    615..818     +  promoter       CMV promoter: human cytomegalovirus (CMV) immediate early promoter
    820..839     +  promoter       PLtetO-1 promoter (fragment): modified phage lambda PL promoter with tet operator sites (Lutz and Bujard, 1997)
    841..860     +  promoter       PLtetO-1 promoter (fragment): modified phage lambda PL promoter with tet operator sites (Lutz and Bujard, 1997)
    868..901     +  promoter       TRE3GV promoter (fragment): 3rd-generation Tet-responsive promoter that can be activated by binding of Tet-On® 3G, optimized for retroviral and lentiviral vectors
   1032..1802    +  CDS            ORF18: UL79_HHV8P - Protein inferred from homology: Swiss-Prot protein existence level 3. Plays a role in the expression of late transcripts bridging viral DNA replication and late gene expression during infection. From Human herpesvirus 8 type P (isolate GK18) (HHV-8) (Kaposi's sarcoma-associated herpesvirus).
   1893..1913    +  CDS            FLAG (fragment): FLAG® epitope tag, followed by an enterokinase cleavage site
   1945..2169    +  polyA_signal   bGH poly(A) signal: bovine growth hormone polyadenylation signal
   2173..2194    +  promoter       SV40 promoter (fragment): SV40 enhancer and early promoter
   2215..2643    +  rep_origin     f1 ori (sequence partly withheld): f1 bacteriophage origin of replication; arrow indicates direction of (+) strand synthesis
   2657..2986    +  promoter       SV40 promoter: SV40 enhancer and early promoter
   3034..3081    +  promoter       EM7 promoter: synthetic bacterial promoter&nbsp
   3100..3474    +  CDS            BleoR: antibiotic-binding protein; Sh ble from Streptoalloteichus hindustanus; confers resistance to bleomycin, phleomycin, and Zeocin™
   3484..3609    +  CDS            ble (fragment): BLE_KLEPN - Experimental evidence at protein level: Swiss-Prot protein existence level 1. Binding protein with a strong affinity to the bleomycin family of antibiotics. Binds to CL990; an antimitotic-antibiotic compound. From Klebsiella pneumoniae.
   3604..3725    +  polyA_signal   SV40 poly(A) signal: SV40 polyadenylation signal
   3798..3814    -  protein_bind   lac operator: The lac repressor binds to the lac operator to inhibit transcription in E. coli. This inhibition can be relieved by adding lactose or isopropyl-β-D-thiogalactopyranoside (IPTG). lac repressor encoded by lacI
   3822..3852    -  promoter       lac promoter: promoter for the E. coli lac operon
   3867..3888    -  protein_bind   CAP binding site: CAP binding activates transcription in the presence of cAMP. E. coli catabolite activator protein
   3901..3993    -  CDS            lacI (fragment): lac repressor; lacI; The lac repressor binds to the lac operator to inhibit transcription in E. coli. This inhibition can be relieved by adding lactose or isopropyl-β-D-thiogalactopyranoside (IPTG).
   4176..4764    -  rep_origin     ori: high-copy-number ColE1/pMB1/pBR322/pUC origin of replication
   4935..5795    -  CDS            AmpR: β-lactamase; bla; confers resistance to ampicillin, carbenicillin, and related antibiotics
   5796..5900    -  promoter       AmpR promoter: bla
