[The description below was written by a language model from this plasmid's Addgene catalogue record and pLannotate feature annotations shown in this document.]
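Description:
ORF18(L37A)-3xFLAG pCDNA4 is a mammalian expression plasmid of about 5.9 kb built on the pcDNA4/TO backbone. It carries the ORF18 coding sequence of Kaposi's sarcoma-associated herpesvirus (HHV-8), with leucine 37 changed to alanine. In bacteria it replicates from a high-copy ColE1/pUC-type origin and is selected with ampicillin through the β-lactamase gene. An f1 phage origin is also present. For selection in mammalian cells the backbone supplies a Zeocin/bleomycin resistance gene (Sh ble). This gene is driven by the SV40 early promoter, with the bacterial EM7 promoter in tandem, and ends in an SV40 polyadenylation signal.

The 771 bp ORF18 insert was introduced by ligation-independent cloning downstream of the human CMV immediate-early enhancer and promoter. Two short tet operator matches follow the promoter directly, as expected for the pcDNA4/TO design. Expression is therefore constitutive in ordinary cells but can be repressed, and then induced with tetracycline or doxycycline, in cells that express the Tet repressor. The open reading frame is fused at its C terminus to a backbone-encoded 3xFLAG epitope, although the automated annotation marks only a fragment of the FLAG sequence. Transcripts are terminated by the bovine growth hormone polyadenylation signal.

ORF18 is the KSHV homologue of the UL79 family and takes part in viral late gene transcription. The associated publication concerns the requirement for the ORF18–ORF30 interaction in late gene expression. The plasmid is thus suited to expressing a FLAG-detectable point mutant for comparison with wild-type ORF18, for example in immunoprecipitation or western blot assays. The record does not state the specific effect of the L37A substitution.
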