Addgene plasmid #129779: ORF18(L37A)-3xFLAG pCDNA4
Purpose: Expresses KSVH ORF18 (L37A) with Cterm 3xFLAG tag in mammalian cells
Depositing lab: Britt Glaunsinger. Depositing organization: University of California, Berkeley. Publication: The interaction between ORF18 and ORF30 is required for late gene expression in Kaposi's sarcoma-associated herpesvirus. Castaneda AF, Glaunsinger BA. J Virol. 2018 Oct 10. pii: JVI.01488-18. doi: 10.1128/JVI.01488-18. PubMed 30305361.
Backbone
  Vector backbone: pcDNA4/TO
  Backbone size w/o insert (bp): 5168
  Total vector size (bp): 5928
  Vector type: Mammalian Expression
Growth in bacteria
  Bacterial resistance: Ampicillin, 100 μg/mL
  Growth temperature: 37°C
  Growth strain: DH5alpha
  Copy number: High Copy
Gene/Insert
  Gene/Insert name: ORF18
  Species: Kaposi's sarcoma-associated herpesvirus (HHV-8)
  Insert size (bp): 771
  Mutation: changed Leucine 37 to Alanine
  Entrez Gene: ORF18 (a.k.a. HHV8GK18_gp22)
  Promoter: CMV
  Tag / fusion protein: 3xFLAG (C terminal on backbone)
  Cloning method: Ligation Independent Cloning
  Sequencing primers: 5′ CGCAAATGGGCGGTAGGCGTG; 3′ TAGAAGGCACAGTCGAGG
Terms and licenses: Academic/Nonprofit Terms; Industry Terms: Not Available to Industry
How to cite: ORF18(L37A)-3xFLAG pCDNA4 was a gift from Britt Glaunsinger (Addgene plasmid # 129779 ; http://n2t.net/addgene:129779 ; RRID:Addgene_129779)
